Addgene plasmid #174770: pZA57
Purpose: In planta gene expression
Depositing lab: Sophien Kamoun. Depositing organization: Sainsbury Laboratory, Norwich. Publication: A vector system for fast-forward studies of the HOPZ-ACTIVATED RESISTANCE1 (ZAR1) resistosome in the model plant Nicotiana benthamiana. Harant A, Pai H, Sakai T, Kamoun S, Adachi H. Plant Physiol. 2022 Jan 20;188(1):70-80. doi: 10.1093/plphys/kiab471. PubMed 34633454.
Backbone
  Vector backbone: pICH86988
  Backbone manufacturer: https://www.addgene.org/48076/
  Vector type: Plant Expression
Growth in bacteria
  Bacterial resistance: Kanamycin, 50 μg/mL
  Growth temperature: 37°C
  Growth strain: DH5alpha
  Copy number: High Copy
Gene/Insert
  Gene/Insert name: GG_NbZAR1syn-4xMyc, Kmr plant selection marker
  Species: N. benthamiana
  Mutation: WT
  Tag / fusion protein: 4xMyc (C terminal on insert)
  Cloning method: Restriction Enzyme; 5′ cloning site unknown (unknown if destroyed)
Terms and licenses: Academic/Nonprofit Terms; Industry Terms: Not Available to Industry
How to cite: pZA57 was a gift from Sophien Kamoun (Addgene plasmid # 174770 ; http://n2t.net/addgene:174770 ; RRID:Addgene_174770)
