[The description below was written by a language model from this plasmid's Addgene catalogue record and pLannotate feature annotations shown in this document.]
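Description:
pZA57 is a binary plant expression vector built on the pICH86988 backbone and intended for in planta gene expression, with the T-DNA structure pointing to Agrobacterium-mediated delivery. The backbone carries a high-copy ColE1/pUC-type origin for propagation in E. coli. It also carries the pVS1 origin with its RepA replication and StaA stability proteins, a set of functions commonly used to maintain binary vectors in Agrobacterium. Bacterial selection is by kanamycin, through an aphA-3 aminoglycoside phosphotransferase gene driven by the bla promoter. A short incP oriV fragment is also annotated in the backbone.

Between the nopaline-type left and right T-DNA border repeats sit two plant transcription units. The first is a kanamycin plant selection marker: nptII (neo) under the nopaline synthase promoter and terminator. The second expresses a synthetic version of the Nicotiana benthamiana NLR immune receptor ZAR1 (NbZAR1syn, recorded as wild type). The annotation tool labels this coding sequence by homology to Arabidopsis RPP13L4/ZAR1. Expression is driven by the strong constitutive CaMV 35S promoter; the CaMV coding fragment annotated just upstream probably reflects extended 35S upstream sequence rather than an expressed gene. The TMV Ω leader follows the promoter to enhance translation, and the octopine synthase terminator ends the unit. The protein carries a C-terminal 4xMyc epitope tag, of which the feature table picks up only a short Myc fragment, allowing immunodetection or pull-down.

The "GG" prefix in the insert name suggests Golden Gate assembly, although the record lists restriction enzyme cloning. According to the associated publication title, the plasmid belongs to a vector system for studying the ZAR1 resistosome in N. benthamiana. It is suited to expressing tagged NbZAR1 in plant tissue.
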