Features (pLannotate 1.2.2; 19 found; start..end, strand, type, name):
     32..56      +  misc_feature   RB T-DNA repeat: right border repeat from nopaline C58 T-DNA
    179..767     -  rep_origin     ori: high-copy-number ColE1/pMB1/pBR322/pUC origin of replication
    938..1732    -  CDS            KanR: aminoglycoside phosphotransferase; aphA-3; confers resistance to kanamycin
   1733..1837    -  promoter       AmpR promoter: bla
   1854..1914    -  rep_origin     oriV (fragment): incP origin of replication
   2120..2314    -  rep_origin     pVS1 oriV: origin of replication for the Pseudomonas plasmid pVS1 (Heeb et al., 2000)
   2380..3453    -  CDS            pVS1 RepA: replication protein from the Pseudomonas plasmid pVS1 (Heeb et al., 2000)
   3882..4511    -  CDS            pVS1 StaA: stability protein from the Pseudomonas plasmid pVS1 (Heeb et al., 2000)
   4775..4799    +  misc_feature   LB T-DNA repeat: left border repeat from nopaline C58 T-DNA
   5009..5192    +  promoter       NOS promoter: nopaline synthase promoter NOS promoter
   5213..6004    +  CDS            neo: KKA2_KLEPN - Also known as kan, nptII. Experimental evidence at protein level: Swiss-Prot protein existence level 1. Resistance to kanamycin, neomycin, paromomycin, ribostamycin, butirosin and gentamicin B. From Klebsiella pneumoniae.
   6033..6285    +  terminator     NOS terminator: nopaline synthase terminator and poly(A) signal
   6311..7117    +  CDS            IBMP_CAMVB (fragment): Experimental evidence at protein level: Swiss-Prot protein existence level 1. Enhances the ribosomal termination-reinitiation event leading to the translation of major open reading frames on the polycistronic viral RNAs. From Cauliflower mosaic virus (strain Bari 1) (CaMV).
   7301..7646    +  promoter       CaMV 35S promoter: strong constitutive promoter from cauliflower mosaic virus
   7598..7644    +  promoter       minimal CaMV 35S promoter: minimal 35S promoter from cauliflower mosaic virus
   7675..7728    +  misc_feature   TMV Ω: translational enhancer from the tobacco mosaic virus 5'-leader sequence (Gallie et al., 1988)
   7737..10256   +  CDS            RPP13L4: R13L4_ARATH - Also known as ZAR1 From Arabidopsis thaliana (Mouse-ear cress).
  10278..10300   +  CDS            13xMyc (fragment): 13 tandem Myc epitope tags
  10408..11115   +  terminator     OCS terminator: octopine synthase terminator
>Addgene plasmid #174770 | pZA57 | addgene full sequence | sequence record 349453 | Addgene NGS Result
GGGACACGAAGTGGTTTAAACTATCAGTGTTTGACAGGATATATTGGCGGGTAAACCTAAGAGAAAAGAG
CGTTTATTAGAATAATCGGATATTTAAAAGGGCGTGAAAAGGTTTATCCGTTCGTCCATTTGTATGTGCC
AACCACAGGAACCGTAAAAAGGCCGCGTTGCTGGCGTTTTTCCATAGGCTCCGCCCCCCTGACGAGCATC
ACAAAAATCGACGCTCAAGTCAGAGGTGGCGAAACCCGACAGGACTATAAAGATACCAGGCGTTTCCCCC
TGGAAGCTCCCTCGTGCGCTCTCCTGTTCCGACCCTGCCGCTTACCGGATACCTGTCCGCCTTTCTCCCT
TCGGGAAGCGTGGCGCTTTCTCATAGCTCACGCTGTAGGTATCTCAGTTCGGTGTAGGTCGTTCGCTCCA
AGCTGGGCTGTGTGCACGAACCCCCCGTTCAGCCCGACCGCTGCGCCTTATCCGGTAACTATCGTCTTGA
GTCCAACCCGGTAAGACACGACTTATCGCCACTGGCAGCAGCCACTGGTAACAGGATTAGCAGAGCGAGG
TATGTAGGCGGTGCTACAGAGTTCTTGAAGTGGTGGCCTAACTACGGCTACACTAGAAGGACAGTATTTG
GTATCTGCGCTCTGCTGAAGCCAGTTACCTTCGGAAAAAGAGTTGGTAGCTCTTGATCCGGCAAACAAAC
CACCGCTGGTAGCGGTGGTTTTTTTGTTTGCAAGCAGCAGATTACGCGCAGAAAAAAAGGATCTCAAGAA
GATCCTTTGATCTTTTCTACGGGGTCTGACGCTCAGTGGAACGAAAACTCACGTTAAGGGATTTTGGTCA
TGAGATTATCAAAAAGGATCTTCACCTAGATCCTTTTAAATTAAAAATGAAGTTTTAAATCAATCTAAAG
TATATATGAGTAAACTTGGTCTGACAGCTAAAACAATTCATCCAGTAAAATATAATATTTTATTTTCTCC
CAATCAGGCTTGATCCCCAGTAAGTCAAAAAATAGCTCGACATACTGTTCTTCCCCGATATCCTCCCTGA
TCGACCGGACGCAGAAGGCAATGTCATACCACTTGTCCGCCCTGCCGCTTCTCCCAAGATCAATAAAGCC
ACTTACTTTGCCATCTTTCACAAAGATGTTGCTGTCTCCCAGGTCGCCGTGGGAAAAGACAAGTTCCTCT
TCGGGCTTTTCCGTCTTTAAAAAATCATACAGCTCGCGCGGATCTTTAAATGGAGTGTCCTCTTCCCAGT
TTTCGCAATCCACATCGGCCAGATCGTTATTCAGTAAGTAATCCAATTCGGCTAAGCGGCTGTCTAAGCT
ATTCGTATAGGGACAATCCGATATGTCGATGGAGTGAAAGAGCCTGATGCACTCCGCATACAGCTCGATA
ATCTTTTCAGGGCTTTGTTCATCTTCATACTCTTCCGAGCAAAGGACGCCATCGGCCTCACTCATGAGCA
GATTGCTCCAGCCATCATGCCGTTCAAAGTGCAGGACCTTTGGAACAGGCAGCTTTCCTTCCAGCCATAG
CATCATGTCCTTTTCCCGTTCCACATCATAGGTGGTCCCTTTATACCGGCTGTCCGTCATTTTTAAATAT
AGGTTTTCATTTTCTCCCACCAGCTTATATACCTTAGCAGGAGACATTCCTTCCGTATCTTTTGCGCAGC
GGTATTTTTCGATCAGTTTTTTCAATTCCGGTGATATTCTCATTTTAGCCATACTCTTCCTTTTTCAATA
TTATTGAAGCATTTATCAAGGTTATTGTCTCATGAGCGGATACATATTTGAATGTATTTAGAAAAATAAA
CAAATAGGGGTTCCGCGCACGAATTGGCCAGCGCTGCCATTTTTGGGGTGAGGCCGTTCGCGGCCGAGGG
GCGCAGCCCCTGGGGGGATGGGAGCTCGGTGCCTTGATGTGGGCGCCGGCGGTCGAGTGGCGACGGCGCG
GCTTGTCCGCGCCCTGGTAGATTGCCTGGCCGTAGGCCAGCCATTTTTGAGCGGCCAGCGGCCGCGATAG
GCCGACGCGAAGCGGCGGGGCGTAGGGAGCGCAGCGACCGAAGGGTAGGCGCTTTTTGCAGCTCTTCGGC
TGTGCGCTGGCCAGACAGTTATGCACAGGCCAGGCGGGTTTTAAGAGTTTTAATAAGTTTTAAAGAGTTT
TAGGCGGAAAAATCGCCTTTTTTCTCTTTTATATCAGTCACTTACATGTGTGACCGGTTCCCAATGTACG
GCTTTGGGTTCCCAATGTACGGGTTCCGGTTCCCAATGTACGGCTTTGGGTTCCCAATGTACGTGCTATC
CACAGGAAAGAAGCTTTTTCGACCTTTTTCCCCTGCTAGGGCAATTTGCCCTAGCATCTGCTCCGTACAT
TAGGAACCGGCGGATGCTTCGCCCTCGATCAGGTTGCGGTAGCGCATGACTAGGATCGGGCCAGCCTGCC
CCGCCTCCTCCTTCAAATCGTACTCCGGCAGGTCATTTGACCCGATCAGCTTGCGCACGGTGAAACAGAA
CTTCTTGAACTCTCCGGCGCTGCCACTGCGTTCGTAGATCGTCTTGAACAACCATCTGGCTTCTGCCTTG
CCTGCGGCGCGGCGTGCCAGGCGGTAGAGAAAACGGCCGATGCCGGGATCGATCAAAAAGTAATCGGGGT
GAACCGTCAGCACGTCCGGGTTCTTGCCTTCTGTGATCTCGCGGTACATCCAATCAGCTAGCTCGATCTC
GATGTACTCCGGCCGCCCGGTTTCGCTCTTTACGATCTTGTAGCGGCTAATCAAGGCTTCACCCTCGGAT
ACCGTCACCAGGCGGCCGTTCTTGGCCTTCTTCGTACGCTGCATGGCAACGTGCGTGGTGTTTAACCGAA
TGCAGGTTTCTACCAGGTCGTCTTTCTGCTTTCCGCCATCGGCTCGCCGGCAGAACTTGAGTACGTCCGC
AACGTGTGGACGGAACACGCGGCCGGGCTTGTCTCCCTTCCCTTCCCGGTATCGGTTCATGGATTCGGTT
AGATGGGAAACCGCCATCAGTACCAGGTCGTAATCCCACACACTGGCCATGCCGGCCGGCCCTGCGGAAA
CCTCTACGTGCCCGTCTGGAAGCTCGTAGCGGATCACCTCGCCAGCTCGTCGGTCACGCTTCGACAGACG
GAAAACGGCCACGTCCATGATGCTGCGACTATCGCGGGTGCCCACGTCATAGAGCATCGGAACGAAAAAA
TCTGGTTGCTCGTCGCCCTTGGGCGGCTTCCTAATCGACGACGCACCGGCTGCCGGCGGTTGCCGGGATT
CTTTGCGGATTCGATCAGCGGCCGCTTGCCACGATTCACCGGGGCGTGCTTCTGCCTCGATGCGTTGCCG
CTGGGCGGCCTGCGCGGCCTTCAACTTCTCCACCAGGTCATCACCCAGCGCCGCGCCGATTTGTACCGGG
CCGGATGGTTTGCGACCGCTCACGCCGATTCCTCGGGCTTGGGGGTTCCAGTGCCATTGCAGGGCCGGCA
GACAACCCAGCCGCTTACGCCTGGCCAACCGCCCGTTCCTCCACACATGGGGCATTCCACGGCGTCGGTG
CCTGGTTGTTCTTGATTTTCCATGCCGCCTCCTTTAGCCGCTAAAATTCATCTACTCATTTATTCATTTG
CTCATTTACTCTGGTAGCTGCGCGATGTATTCAGATAGCAGCTCGGTAATGGTCTTGCCTTGGCGTACCG
CGTACATCTTCAGCTTGGTGTGATCCTCCGCCGGCAACTGAAAGTTGACCCGCTTCATGGCTGGCGTGTC
TGCCAGGCTGGCCAACGTTGCAGCCTTGCTGCTGCGTGCGCTCGGACGGCCGGCACTTAGCGTGTTTGTG
CTTTTGCTCATTTTCTCTTTACCTCATTAACTCAAATGAGTTTTGATTTAATTTCAGCGGCCAGCGCCTG
GACCTCGCGGGCAGCGTCGCCCTCGGGTTCTGATTCAAGAACGGTTGTGCCGGCGGCGGCAGTGCCTGGG
TAGCTCACGCGCTGCGTGATACGGGACTCAAGAATGGGCAGCTCGTACCCGGCCAGCGCCTCGGCAACCT
CACCGCCGATGCGCGTGCCTTTGATCGCCCGCGACACGACAAAGGCCGCTTGTAGCCTTCCATCCGTGAC
CTCAATGCGCTGCTTAACCAGCTCCACCAGGTCGGCGGTGGCCCATATGTCGTAAGGGCTTGGCTGCACC
GGAATCAGCACGAAGTCGGCTGCCTTGATCGCGGACACAGCCAAGTCCGCCGCCTGGGGCGCTCCGTCGA
TCACTACGAAGTCGCGCCGGCCGATGGCCTTCACGTCGCGGTCAATCGTCGGGCGGTCGATGCCGACAAC
GGTTAGCGGTTGATCTTCCCGCACGGCCGCCCAATCGCGGGCACTGCCCTGGGGATCGGAATCGACTAAC
AGAACATCGGCCCCGGCGAGTTGCAGGGCGCGGGCTAGATGGGTTGCGATGGTCGTCTTGCCTGACCCGC
CTTTCTGGTTAAGTACAGCGATAACCTTCATGCGTTCCCCTTGCGTATTTGTTTATTTACTCATCGCATC
ATATACGCAGCGACCGCATGACGCAAGCTGTTTTACTCAAATACACATCACCTTTTTAGACGGCGGCGCT
CGGTTTCTTCAGCGGCCAAGCTGGCCGGCCAGGCCGCCAGCTTGGCATCAGACAAACCGGCCAGGATTTC
ATGCAGCCGCACGGCTGATGGGCTGCCTGTATCGAGTGGTGATTTTGTGCCGAGCTGCCGGTCGGGGAGC
TGTTGGCTGGCTGGTGGCAGGATATATTGTGGTGTAAACAAATTGACGCTTAGACAACTTAATAACACAT
TGCGGACGTTTTTAATGTACTGGGGTGGATGCAGTGGGCCCCACTCTGTGTGCCGAATTCGGATCCGGAG
AGCGGAGAATTAAGGGAGTCACGTTATGACCCCCGCCGATGACGCGGGACAAGCCGTTTTACGTTTGGAA
CTGACAGAACCGCAACGTTGAAGGAGCCACTCAGCCGCGGGTTTCTGGAGTTTAATGAGCTAAGCACATA
CGTCAGAAACCATTATTGCGCGTTCAAAAGTCGCCTAAGGTCACTATCAGCTAGCAAATATTTCTTGTCA
AAAATGCTCCACTGACGTTCCATAAATTCCCCTCGGTATCCAATTAGAGTCTCATATTCACTCTCAATCC
AAATAATCTGCACCGGATCTGGATCGTTTCGCATGATTGAACAAGATGGATTGCACGCAGGTTCTCCGGC
CGCTTGGGTGGAGAGGCTATTCGGCTATGACTGGGCACAACAGACAATCGGCTGCTCTGATGCCGCCGTG
TTCCGGCTGTCAGCGCAGGGGCGCCCGGTTCTTTTTGTCAAGACCGACCTGTCCGGTGCCCTGAATGAAC
TCCAGGACGAGGCAGCGCGGCTATCGTGGCTGGCCACGACGGGCGTTCCTTGCGCAGCTGTGCTCGACGT
TGTCACTGAAGCGGGAAGGGACTGGCTGCTATTGGGCGAAGTGCCGGGGCAGGATCTCCTGTCATCTCAC
CTTGCTCCTGCCGAGAAAGTATCCATCATGGCTGATGCAATGCGGCGGCTGCATACGCTTGATCCGGCTA
CCTGCCCATTCGACCACCAAGCGAAACATCGCATCGAGCGAGCACGTACTCGGATGGAAGCCGGTCTTGT
CGATCAGGATGATCTGGACGAAGAGCATCAGGGGCTCGCGCCAGCCGAACTGTTCGCCAGGCTCAAGGCG
CGTATGCCCGACGGCGAGGATCTCGTCGTGACTCATGGCGATGCCTGCTTGCCGAATATCATGGTGGAAA
ATGGCCGCTTTTCTGGATTCATCGACTGTGGCCGGCTGGGTGTGGCGGACCGCTATCAGGACATAGCGTT
GGCTACCCGTGATATTGCTGAAGAGCTTGGCGGCGAATGGGCTGACCGCTTCCTCGTGCTTTACGGTATC
GCCGCTCCCGATTCGCAGCGCATCGCCTTCTATCGCCTTCTTGACGAGTTCTTCTGAGCGGGTCTGGATC
TAGAGTCAAGCAGATCGTTCAAACATTTGGCAATAAAGTTTCTTAAGATTGAATCCTGTTGCCGGTCTTG
CGATGATTATCATATAATTTCTGTTGAATTACGTTAAGCATGTAATAATTAACATGTAATGCATGACGTT
ATTTATGAGATGGGTTTTTATGATTAGAGTCCCGCAATTATACATTTAATACGCGATAGAAAACAAAATA
TAGCGCGCAAACTAGGATAAATTATCGCGCGCGGTGTCATCTATGTTACTAGATCGACGCTGCAAGAATT
CAAGCTTGGAGGAATTCCAATCCCACAAAAATCTGAGCTTAACAGCACAGTTGCTCCTCTCAGAGCAGAA
TCGGGTATTCAACACCCTCATATCAACTACTACGTTGTGTATAACGGTCCACATGCCGGTATATACGATG
ACTGGGGTTGTACAAAGGCGGCAACAAACGGCGTTCCCGGAGTTGCACACAAGAAATTTGCCACTATTAC
AGAGGCAAGAGCAGCAGCTGACGCGTACACAACAAGTCAGCAAACAGACAGGTTGAACTTCATCCCCAAA
GGAGAAGCTCAACTCAAGCCCAAGAGCTTTGCTAAGGCCCTAACAAGCCCACCAAAGCAAAAAGCCCACT
GGCTCACGCTAGGAACCAAAAGGCCCAGCAGTGATCCAGCCCCAAAAGAGATCTCCTTTGCCCCGGAGAT
TACAATGGACGATTTCCTCTATCTTTACGATCTAGGAAGGAAGTTCGAAGGTGAAGGTGACGACACTATG
TTCACCACTGATAATGAGAAGGTTAGCCTCTTCAATTTCAGAAAGAATGCTGACCCACAGATGGTTAGAG
AGGCCTACGCAGCAAGTCTCATCAAGACGATCTACCCGAGTAACAATCTCCAGGAGATCAAATACCTTCC
CAAGAAGGTTAAAGATGCAGTCAAAAGATTCAGGACTAATTGCATCAAGAACACAGAGAAAGACATATTT
CTCAAGATCAGAAGTACTATTCCAGTATGGACGATTCAAGGCTTGCTTCATAAACCAAGGCAAGTAATAG
AGATTGGAGTCTCTAAAAAGGTAGTTCCTACTGAATCTAAGGCCATGCATGGAGTCTAAGATTCAAATCG
AGGATCTAACAGAACTCGCCGTCAAGACTGGCGAACAGTTCATACAGAGTCTTTTACGACTCAATGACAA
GAAGAAAATCTTCGTCAACATGGTGGAGCACGACACTCTGGTCTACTCCAAAAATGTCAAAGATACAGTC
TCAGAAGATCAAAGGGCTATTGAGACTTTTCAACAAAGGATAATTTCGGGAAACCTCCTCGGATTCCATT
GCCCAGCTATCTGTCACTTCATCGAAAGGACAGTAGAAAAGGAAGGTGGCTCCTACAAATGCCATCATTG
CGATAAAGGAAAGGCTATCATTCAAGATCTCTCTGCCGACAGTGGTCCCAAAGATGGACCCCCACCCACG
AGGAGCATCGTGGAAAAAGAAGAGGTTCCAACCACGTCTACAAAGCAAGTGGATTGATGTGACATCTCCA
CTGACGTAAGGGATGACGCACAATCCCACTATCCTTCGCAAGACCCTTCCTCTATATAAGGAAGTTCATT
TCATTTGGAGAGGACACGCTCGAGTATAAGAGCTCATTTTTACAACAATTACCAACAACAACAAACAACA
AACAACATTACAATTACATTTACAATTATCGATACAATGGTTGATGCTGTTGTTACAGTTTTTCTTGAAA
AGCTTCTTCATGTTCTTACTGAAGAATCTAGATTTTTGACTAAGTATAGACAACAGTTCGAGAAGCTTAA
GAACGAACTTCTTTTCATGCAGTCTTTCCTTAAGGACGCTGAAAGACTTAAAAGAAAGAATAACACTTTG
AAGGGTGTGATGTCTTGCCTTAGGGACTTGATCTTCGAGGCTGAGGAGATCTTGGAGGATTGCCAGAACC
AGTCTGCTGACTCTGATAGAGCTACTACTTGCTTCCACCCTAAGAGGTTGTCTCTTAGGCACCAGACTGG
AAAGTGTCTTGCAAAGATTAATGATAGGATTTCTGAAATTAAGCAGAATATTTCTACATATCTTGGTGTG
CCTCTTTTGGAGGAGGGTTCTATGGAGGCTCACAATAACCTTATGTCTAGATGGACATCTTCCCTTTATG
ACCACACTCAGGTAGTTGGTTTGGAAGGTGACACTGAGAAGATAAAGGATTGGCTATTTGAAGCAAGAGA
TGGTTTACTTACCATTGCATTTGTGGGTATGGGAGGACTTGGTAAAACCACTCTTGCTCAGAAAGTTTTC
AATGACAAAAGGGTGGAGGATCACTTGGAGAGGAGGATTTGGGTGTCTGTTTCTCAAACATTTACTGAGG
AACAAGTCATGAGAAGCATATTGAGGAGTTTAGGAGATGCATGTGTTGGTGATGACCAGTGTGAACTGTT
AAGAAAAATAAACCAGTACCTTTTGGGAAAGAGGTTTTTGATTGTTATGGATGATGTTTGGAGCTGGGAC
AATGCCTGGTGGCAAAAAATCTATACTGGACTGCCCAAAGGAAATGGGAGCACTGTTATTGTAACAACGA
GAAATGAGCTAGTCGCTCGCAAGATGGGAGTTACAGAAGCAAGAATACATTGGCCAAAATTCCTCAATGA
GCACTACAGTTGGTTACTATTCCGGAAGATTGCATTTGCAGGAAGTGCAGGTGAATGCCATTTCCCCGAG
TTGGAGGACGTGGGAAAGGAGATTGTGGAAAAATGCAAGGGACTTCCTTTAGCAATCAAAGCAGTAGGAG
GAGTGATGCTTTGCAAGCCATCTTACTATCACGAATGGAGGCGTATTTCAAATCATTTCCGTGATGAATT
GAAAGAAAATGATGACTCAGTGATGGCCTCACTACAGTTGAGCTATGATGAACTCCCTCCTTACTTGAAA
TCCTGTTTCCTCTGTTTTTCACTCTTTCCTGAGGATTGTGTCATACCAAAAGACCAACTGATCCGTTGGT
GGATTGGAGAAGGTTTCATACCTCTGAGAAGTGGTAGGTTATCGACTGAAGTGGGAGAAGATTGTTTCTC
ACAACTATCCAATCGGTGTTTGATAGAAGTTGTTGATAAGGCTTACAATGGTGTGATCCACACATGCAAA
ATGCATGACATGGTTCGTGACTTGGTGATCAAATTAGCCGAGGATGATGCATTTTTCACCCCAGCTGATG
CAACTTGTCGGCATTTGGGTATTAAGAGTGAGATGAATTGGAAGCAACTATTGAGCAATCAAAAATTACG
AGCACTGCTAACAACCACCAAGAGTGGTGAAGTTAACAAAATCCATTCCGACATTGCCAAGAAGCTGTGC
AAGAGTCGACACCTCCAAGTATTGGATCTGTCAAAATCAATTTTCGATGTGCCTCTTTCAAGTTTGTTGG
AAGGAATTGGATCTGCTAAGCAGCTCACTTATCTCAGTTTAAGCAATACACATCCAATGATTGGAGTTCC
AGCTTCCATATCCAAGCTTGAAAAATTACAGATTTTGGATTTCAGCTATTGCCAAAATATGAAAATGCTC
CCCTCTTGCGTTCTGACATTTGAGGAACTTGCTGTTTTGGATGTGAACAACTGTGGTTCCCTTGAGTACC
TTCCAAAAGGATTAAGTAGGCTTTCCAATCTTCAAGTATTGCTTGGGTTTAAGCCTGCAAAATTAAGCCA
ACCAGGAGGTTGTCGTATTGCTGAGCTCAGAAGCCTGACTCGACTCAGAACTCTCAGTTTAAGACTAACC
GAAAATGAGGAGATTGGAGACGATGAGGGGAACGCACTGGTAGATCTCCAAGAACTTCAATTTTTAACAA
TAAGTTGCTTTGGCAGTCAAGATAATGGACTTGCGACAAAACTTGGTAGACTTTATCCTCCACGACAACT
CCACGAGCTGATTCTCAAATTTTATCCAAGTAAGACAAGTCCTGAATGGCTTAACCCCAATCTCTCCCCC
ATGTTGCGATATTTATCAATCATCTCTGGTGATATTACACAAATGCACGAGAACTTCTGGGGTGATGGTA
GTACTGCTTGGAAAATTGAGGGCTTAATGTTGGAATCTTTATCGGATTTGAGATTGGAATGGTCAGCAAT
GCATCAAGTCATGCCTTCGTTAAGAATACTCAAGGTTAGCTGGTGCCCTGAGTTGGAGTCATTTCCAATT
GAAGATGCAGGGTTTAGAGGGGGTCTATGGAAGAAGGAAGAACATAGGAACGGTTCGGAACAAAAGTTGA
TCTCTGAAGAGGACCTTGAGCAGAAATTGATCTCTGAGGAAGATCTTGAGCAGAAGCTTATCTCAGAGGA
GGATTTGGAGCAAAAACTTATTTCTGAAGAGGACCTTTGAGCTTGTCCTGCTTTAATGAGATATGCGAGA
AGCCTATGATCGCATGATATTTGCTTTCAATTCTGTTGTGCACGTTGTAAAAAACCTGAGCATGTGTAGC
TCAGATCCTTACCGCCGGTTTCGGTTCATTCTAATGAATATATCACCCGTTACTATCGTATTTTTATGAA
TAATATTCTCCGTTCAATTTACTGATTGTACCCTACTACTTATATGTACAATATTAAAATGAAAACAATA
TATTGTGCTGAATAGGTTTATAGCGACATCTATGATAGAGCGCCACAATAACAAACAATTGCGTTTTATT
ATTACAAATCCAATTTTAAAAAAAGCGGCAGAACCGGTCAAACCTAAAAGACTGATTACATAAATCTTAT
TCAAATTTCAAAAGTGCCCCAGGGGCTAGTATCTACGACACACCGAGCGGCGAACTAATAACGCTCACTG
AAGGGAACTCCGGTTCCCCGCCGGCGCGCATGGGTGAGATTCCTTGAAGTTGAGTATTGGCCGTCCGCTC
TACCGAAAGTTACGGGCACCATTCAACCCGGTCCAGCACGGCGGCCGGGTAACCGACTTGCTGCCCCGAG
AATTATGCAGCATTTTTTTGGTGTATGTGGGCCCCAAATGAAGTGCAGGTCAAACCTTGACAGTGACGAC
AAATCGTTGGGCGGGTCCAGGGCGAATTTTGCGACAACATGTCGAGGCTCAGCAGGACCGCTACTAGAGG
ATGCACATGTGACCGA
